>Addgene plasmid #131905 | pDONR221_MFSD3 | addgene full sequence | sequence record 259258 | Addgene NGS Result
CTTTCCTGCGTTATCCCCTGATTCTGTGGATAACCGTATTACCGCCTTTGAGTGAGCTGATACCGCTCGC
CGCAGCCGAACGACCGAGCGCAGCGAGTCAGTGAGCGAGGAAGCGGAAGAGCGCCCAATACGCAAACCGC
CTCTCCCCGCGCGTTGGCCGATTCATTAATGCAGCTGGCACGACAGGTTTCCCGACTGGAAAGCGGGCAG
TGAGCGCAACGCAATTAATACGCGTACCGCTAGCCAGGAAGAGTTTGTAGAAACGCAAAAAGGCCATCCG
TCAGGATGGCCTTCTGCTTAGTTTGATGCCTGGCAGTTTATGGCGGGCGTCCTGCCCGCCACCCTCCGGG
CCGTTGCTTCACAACGTTCAAATCCGCTCCCGGCGGATTTGTCCTACTCAGGAGAGCGTTCACCGACAAA
CAACAGATAAAACGAAAGGCCCAGTCTTCCGACTGAGCCTTTCGTTTTATTTGATGCCTGGCAGTTCCCT
ACTCTCGCGTTAACGCTAGCATGGATGTTTTCCCAGTCACGACGTTGTAAAACGACGGCCAGTCTTAAGC
TCGGGCCCCAAATAATGATTTTATTTTGACTGATAGTGACCTGTTCGTTGCAACACATTGATGAGCAATG
CTTTTTTATAATGCCAACTTTGTACAAAAAAGCAGGCTCCACCATGAGGGGCAAGCTGCTGCCTCTGGCA
GGACTGTACCTGGTGCAGGGACTGCCATATGGACTGCAGTCCGGACTGCTGCCTGTGCTGCTGAGGGCAG
GCGGCCTGTCTCTGACCAGAGTGGGCCTGGCCAAGGTGCTGTACGCACCATGGCTGCTGAAGCTGGCATG
GGCACCACTGGTGGACGCACAGGGCAGCGCCAGGGCATGGGTGACCAGATCCACAGCAGGACTGGGACTG
GTGTGCGGCCTGCTGGCCGGCCTGCCCCCTCCAGGAGCAGGACAGGCAGGACTGCCAGCAGCAGTGGCAG
GACTGCTGCTGCTGCTGAACCTGGGAGCAGCAATGCAGGACGTGGCCCTGGATGCACTGGCAGTGCAGCT
GCTGGAGCCTGCAGAGCTGGGCCCAGGCAATACCGTGCAGGTGGTGGCCTACAAGCTGGGAGCCGCCCTG
GCAGGAGGCGCCCTGCTGGCCCTGCTGCCCACCTTCAGCTGGCCTCAGCTGTTTCTGCTGCTGGCAGCAA
CATATTGGCTGGCAGCCGCCCTGGCATGGGCAGCACCAGCCCTGCGGAGACTGCCACAGCAGCCACCTTC
CGAGCAGAGGCCACACACCGCACACCTGCTGAGGGACGTGCTGGCAGTGCCTGGAACCGTGTGGACAGCA
GGCTTCGTGCTGACATATAAGCTGGGAGAGCAGGGAGCAAGCTCCCTGTTTCCTCTGCTGCTGCTGGATC
ACGGCGTGTCTGCCCCAGAGCTGGGACTGTGGAACGGAGTGGGAGCAGTGGTGTGCAGCATCGCAGGATC
TAGCCTGGGAGGCACCCTGCTGGCAAAGCACTGGAAGCTGCTGCCACTGCTGCGGTCCGTGCTGAGGTTC
CGCCTGGGAGGACTGGCATGTCAGACCGCCCTGGTGTTTCACCTGGACACACTGGGCGCCTCTATGGATG
CCGGCACAATCCTGAGAGGCTCCGCCCTGCTGTCTCTGTGCCTGCAGCACTTCCTGGGCGGCCTGGTGAC
CACAGTGACCTTTACAGGCATGATGAGGTGTAGCCAGCTGGCACCACGCGCCCTGCAGGCAACCCACTAC
TCCCTGCTGGCCACACTGGAGCTGCTGGGCAAGCTGCTGCTGGGCACCCTGGCAGGAGGACTGGCAGACG
GACTGGGACCACACCCCTGTTTCCTGCTGCTGCTGATCCTGTCTGCCTTTCCTGTGCTGTATCTGGATCT
GGCCCCAAGCACATTCCTGGACCCAGCTTTCTTGTACAAAGTTGGCATTATAAGAAAGCATTGCTTATCA
ATTTGTTGCAACGAACAGGTCACTATCAGTCAAAATAAAATCATTATTTGCCATCCAGCTGATATCCCCT
ATAGTGAGTCGTATTACATGGTCATAGCTGTTTCCTGGCAGCTCTGGCCCGTGTCTCAAAATCTCTGATG
TTACATTGCACAAGATAAAAATATATCATCATGAACAATAAAACTGTCTGCTTACATAAACAGTAATACA
AGGGGTGTTATGAGCCATATTCAACGGGAAACGTCGAGGCCGCGATTAAATTCCAACATGGATGCTGATT
TATATGGGTATAAATGGGCTCGCGATAATGTCGGGCAATCAGGTGCGACAATCTATCGCTTGTATGGGAA
GCCCGATGCGCCAGAGTTGTTTCTGAAACATGGCAAAGGTAGCGTTGCCAATGATGTTACAGATGAGATG
GTCAGACTAAACTGGCTGACGGAATTTATGCCTCTTCCGACCATCAAGCATTTTATCCGTACTCCTGATG
ATGCATGGTTACTCACCACTGCGATCCCCGGAAAAACAGCATTCCAGGTATTAGAAGAATATCCTGATTC
AGGTGAAAATATTGTTGATGCGCTGGCAGTGTTCCTGCGCCGGTTGCATTCGATTCCTGTTTGTAATTGT
CCTTTTAACAGCGATCGCGTATTTCGTCTCGCTCAGGCGCAATCACGAATGAATAACGGTTTGGTTGATG
CGAGTGATTTTGATGACGAGCGTAATGGCTGGCCTGTTGAACAAGTCTGGAAAGAAATGCATAAACTTTT
GCCATTCTCACCGGATTCAGTCGTCACTCATGGTGATTTCTCACTTGATAACCTTATTTTTGACGAGGGG
AAATTAATAGGTTGTATTGATGTTGGACGAGTCGGAATCGCAGACCGATACCAGGATCTTGCCATCCTAT
GGAACTGCCTCGGTGAGTTTTCTCCTTCATTACAGAAACGGCTTTTTCAAAAATATGGTATTGATAATCC
TGATATGAATAAATTGCAGTTTCATTTGATGCTCGATGAGTTTTTCTAATCAGAATTGGTTAATTGGTTG
TAACACTGGCAGAGCATTACGCTGACTTGACGGGACGGCGCAAGCTCATGACCAAAATCCCTTAACGTGA
GTTACGCGTCGTTCCACTGAGCGTCAGACCCCGTAGAAAAGATCAAAGGATCTTCTTGAGATCCTTTTTT
TCTGCGCGTAATCTGCTGCTTGCAAACAAAAAAACCACCGCTACCAGCGGTGGTTTGTTTGCCGGATCAA
GAGCTACCAACTCTTTTTCCGAAGGTAACTGGCTTCAGCAGAGCGCAGATACCAAATACTGTTCTTCTAG
TGTAGCCGTAGTTAGGCCACCACTTCAAGAACTCTGTAGCACCGCCTACATACCTCGCTCTGCTAATCCT
GTTACCAGTGGCTGCTGCCAGTGGCGATAAGTCGTGTCTTACCGGGTTGGACTCAAGACGATAGTTACCG
GATAAGGCGCAGCGGTCGGGCTGAACGGGGGGTTCGTGCACACAGCCCAGCTTGGAGCGAACGACCTACA
CCGAACTGAGATACCTACAGCGTGAGCTATGAGAAAGCGCCACGCTTCCCGAAGGGAGAAAGGCGGACAG
GTATCCGGTAAGCGGCAGGGTCGGAACAGGAGAGCGCACGAGGGAGCTTCCAGGGGGAAACGCCTGGTAT
CTTTATAGTCCTGTCGGGTTTCGCCACCTCTGACTTGAGCGTCGATTTTTGTGATGCTCGTCAGGGGGGC
GGAGCCTATGGAAAAACGCCAGCAACGCGGCCTTTTTACGGTTCCTGGCCTTTTGCTGGCCTTTTGCTCA
CATGTT
Features (pLannotate 1.2.2; 10 found; start..end, strand, type, name):
    121..213     +  CDS            lacI (fragment): lac repressor; lacI; The lac repressor binds to the lac operator to inhibit transcription in E. coli. This inhibition can be relieved by adding lactose or isopropyl-β-D-thiogalactopyranoside (IPTG).
    268..295     -  terminator     rrnB T2 terminator: transcription terminator T2 from the E. coli rrnB gene
    427..470     +  terminator     rrnB T1 terminator: Escherichia coli rrnB; transcription terminator T1 from the E. coli rrnB gene
    517..553     -  CDS            lacZα (fragment): LacZα fragment of β-galactosidase; lacZ fragment
    569..668     +  protein_bind   attL1: mutant version of attL; recombination site for the Gateway® LR reaction LR Clonase™
    674..1909    +  CDS            MFSD3: MFSD3_HUMAN - Experimental evidence at protein level: Swiss-Prot protein existence level 1. From Homo sapiens (Human).
   1911..2010    -  protein_bind   attL2: mutant version of attL; recombination site for the Gateway® LR reaction LR Clonase™
   2028..2046    -  promoter       T7 promoter: promoter for bacteriophage T7 RNA polymerase
   2180..2989    +  CDS            KanR: aminoglycoside phosphotransferase; aph(3')-Ia; confers resistance to kanamycin in bacteria or G418 (Geneticin®) in eukaryotes
   3136..3724    +  rep_origin     ori: high-copy-number ColE1/pMB1/pBR322/pUC origin of replication
