[The description below was written by a language model from this plasmid's Addgene catalogue record and pLannotate feature annotations shown in this document.]
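Description:
pDONR221_MFSD3 is a Gateway entry clone built on the pDONR221 backbone, carrying a codon-optimized open reading frame for human MFSD3, a major facilitator superfamily domain-containing protein. It belongs to a consortium-generated collection of solute carrier (SLC) transporter clones. The plasmid is about 3.8 kb in total, with a 1,236 bp insert. It is propagated in E. coli from a high-copy ColE1/pUC-type origin and selected with kanamycin through an aminoglycoside phosphotransferase (KanR) gene.

The MFSD3 coding sequence sits between attL1 and attL2, the recombination sites produced when an insert is captured in a donor vector. These sites allow directional, in-frame transfer of the ORF into any attR-containing destination vector by an LR Clonase reaction. Upstream of the cassette lie the rrnB T1 and T2 transcription terminators, which insulate the insert from read-through transcription in bacteria. A T7 promoter lies downstream of attL2 on the opposite strand, pointing back toward the insert. Short lacI and lacZα fragments are also annotated and appear to be backbone remnants rather than functional genes. M13 forward and reverse primer sites flank the cassette for sequence verification.

Although the catalogue lists the vector type as mammalian expression, no eukaryotic promoter or polyadenylation signal is annotated, so the plasmid is not itself an expression construct. It serves as a shuttle source for moving MFSD3 into custom expression vectors. The record does not mention any epitope tag, nor does it say whether the ORF ends in a stop codon.
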