Addgene plasmid #131905: pDONR221_MFSD3
Purpose: Gateway entry clone with codon-optimized ORF sequence for subcloning into custom expression vectors
Depositing lab: RESOLUTE Consortium & Giulio Superti-Furga. Depositing organization: CeMM Research Center for Molecular Medicine. Publication: The RESOLUTE consortium: unlocking SLC transporters for drug discovery. Superti-Furga G, Lackner D, Wiedmer T, Ingles-Prieto A, Barbosa B, Girardi E, Goldmann U, Gurtl B, Klavins K, Klimek C, Lindinger S, Lineiro-Retes E, Muller AC, Onstein S, Redinger G, Reil D, Sedlyarov V, Wolf G, Crawford M, Everley R, ... Steppan CM. Nat Rev Drug Discov. 2020 Jul;19(7):429-430. doi: 10.1038/d41573-020-00056-6. PubMed 32265506.
Backbone
  Vector backbone: pDONR221
  Backbone manufacturer: Thermo Fisher Scientific
  Backbone size w/o insert (bp): 2550
  Vector type: Mammalian Expression
Growth in bacteria
  Bacterial resistance: Kanamycin, 50 μg/mL
  Growth temperature: 37°C
  Growth strain: Stbl3
  Copy number: High Copy
Gene/Insert
  Gene/Insert name: MFSD3
  Species: H. sapiens (human)
  Insert size (bp): 1236
  Entrez Gene: MFSD3
  Cloning method: Gateway Cloning
  Sequencing primers: 5′ M13-fwd; 3′ M13-rev
Terms and licenses: Academic/Nonprofit Terms; Industry Terms
Depositor comments: For more information on the full Resolute plasmid collection, please see www.addgene.org/depositor-collections/re-solute/. Please provide your feedback on this plasmid to the RESOLUTE consortium by filling out their RESOLUTE repository feedback form: https://forms.office.com/Pages/ResponsePage.aspx?id=0e05yklzmkS7rjFGQL4N7z4feCLQvEJAmVcOCM_u885UN1JJRko0Ukg4TVQwNTZLOUxPQVJWT1NHUCQlQCN0PWcu
How to cite: pDONR221_MFSD3 was a gift from RESOLUTE Consortium & Giulio Superti-Furga (Addgene plasmid # 131905 ; http://n2t.net/addgene:131905 ; RRID:Addgene_131905)
