>Addgene plasmid #131905 | pDONR221_MFSD3 | depositor partial sequence | sequence record 253210 | Codon-optimized ORF of MFSD3
ATGAGGGGCAAGCTGCTGCCTCTGGCAGGACTGTACCTGGTGCAGGGACTGCCATATGGACTGCAGTCCG
GACTGCTGCCTGTGCTGCTGAGGGCAGGCGGCCTGTCTCTGACCAGAGTGGGCCTGGCCAAGGTGCTGTA
CGCACCATGGCTGCTGAAGCTGGCATGGGCACCACTGGTGGACGCACAGGGCAGCGCCAGGGCATGGGTG
ACCAGATCCACAGCAGGACTGGGACTGGTGTGCGGCCTGCTGGCCGGCCTGCCCCCTCCAGGAGCAGGAC
AGGCAGGACTGCCAGCAGCAGTGGCAGGACTGCTGCTGCTGCTGAACCTGGGAGCAGCAATGCAGGACGT
GGCCCTGGATGCACTGGCAGTGCAGCTGCTGGAGCCTGCAGAGCTGGGCCCAGGCAATACCGTGCAGGTG
GTGGCCTACAAGCTGGGAGCCGCCCTGGCAGGAGGCGCCCTGCTGGCCCTGCTGCCCACCTTCAGCTGGC
CTCAGCTGTTTCTGCTGCTGGCAGCAACATATTGGCTGGCAGCCGCCCTGGCATGGGCAGCACCAGCCCT
GCGGAGACTGCCACAGCAGCCACCTTCCGAGCAGAGGCCACACACCGCACACCTGCTGAGGGACGTGCTG
GCAGTGCCTGGAACCGTGTGGACAGCAGGCTTCGTGCTGACATATAAGCTGGGAGAGCAGGGAGCAAGCT
CCCTGTTTCCTCTGCTGCTGCTGGATCACGGCGTGTCTGCCCCAGAGCTGGGACTGTGGAACGGAGTGGG
AGCAGTGGTGTGCAGCATCGCAGGATCTAGCCTGGGAGGCACCCTGCTGGCAAAGCACTGGAAGCTGCTG
CCACTGCTGCGGTCCGTGCTGAGGTTCCGCCTGGGAGGACTGGCATGTCAGACCGCCCTGGTGTTTCACC
TGGACACACTGGGCGCCTCTATGGATGCCGGCACAATCCTGAGAGGCTCCGCCCTGCTGTCTCTGTGCCT
GCAGCACTTCCTGGGCGGCCTGGTGACCACAGTGACCTTTACAGGCATGATGAGGTGTAGCCAGCTGGCA
CCACGCGCCCTGCAGGCAACCCACTACTCCCTGCTGGCCACACTGGAGCTGCTGGGCAAGCTGCTGCTGG
GCACCCTGGCAGGAGGACTGGCAGACGGACTGGGACCACACCCCTGTTTCCTGCTGCTGCTGATCCTGTC
TGCCTTTCCTGTGCTGTATCTGGATCTGGCCCCAAGCACATTCCTG
